>Addgene plasmid #201118 | pXL_dSSN8_EF1a-tNGFR-2A-Puro | addgene full sequence | sequence record 396587 | Addgene NGS Result
TGATGCGGTTTTGGCAGTACATCAATGGGCGTGGATAGCGGTTTGACTCACGGGGATTTCCAAGTCTCCA
CCCCATTGACGTCAATGGGAGTTTGTTTTGGCACCAAAATCAACGGGACTTTCCAAAATGTCGTAACAAC
TCCGCCCCATTGACGCAAATGGGCGGTAGGCGTGTACGGTGGGAGGTCTATATAAGCAGCGCGTTTTGCC
TGTACTGGGTCTCTCTGGTTAGACCAGATCTGAGCCTGGGAGCTCTCTGGCTAACTAGGGAACCCACTGC
TTAAGCCTCAATAAAGCTTGCCTTGAGTGCTTCAAGTAGTGTGTGCCCGTCTGTTGTGTGACTCTGGTAA
CTAGAGATCCCTCAGACCCTTTTAGTCAGTGTGGAAAATCTCTAGCAGTGGCGCCCGAACAGGGACTTGA
AAGCGAAAGGGAAACCAGAGGAGCTCTCTCGACGCAGGACTCGGCTTGCTGAAGCGCGCACGGCAAGAGG
CGAGGGGCGGCGACTGGTGAGTACGCCAAAAATTTTGACTAGCGGAGGCTAGAAGGAGAGAGATGGGTGC
GAGAGCGTCAGTATTAAGCGGGGGAGAATTAGATCGCGATGGGAAAAAATTCGGTTAAGGCCAGGGGGAA
AGAAAAAATATAAATTAAAACATATAGTATGGGCAAGCAGGGAGCTAGAACGATTCGCAGTTAATCCTGG
CCTGTTAGAAACATCAGAAGGCTGTAGACAAATACTGGGACAGCTACAACCATCCCTTCAGACAGGATCA
GAAGAACTTAGATCATTATATAATACAGTAGCAACCCTCTATTGTGTGCATCAAAGGATAGAGATAAAAG
ACACCAAGGAAGCTTTAGACAAGATAGAGGAAGAGCAAAACAAAAGTAAGACCACCGCACAGCAAGCGGC
CGCTGATCTTCAGACCTGGAGGAGGAGATATGAGGGACAATTGGAGAAGTGAATTATATAAATATAAAGT
AGTAAAAATTGAACCATTAGGAGTAGCACCCACCAAGGCAAAGAGAAGAGTGGTGCAGAGAGAAAAAAGA
GCAGTGGGAATAGGAGCTTTGTTCCTTGGGTTCTTGGGAGCAGCAGGAAGCACTATGGGCGCAGCGTCAA
TGACGCTGACGGTACAGGCCAGACAATTATTGTCTGGTATAGTGCAGCAGCAGAACAATTTGCTGAGGGC
TATTGAGGCGCAACAGCATCTGTTGCAACTCACAGTCTGGGGCATCAAGCAGCTCCAGGCAAGAATCCTG
GCTGTGGAAAGATACCTAAAGGATCAACAGCTCCTGGGGATTTGGGGTTGCTCTGGAAAACTCATTTGCA
CCACTGCTGTGCCTTGGAATGCTAGTTGGAGTAATAAATCTCTGGAACAGATTTGGAATCACACGACCTG
GATGGAGTGGGACAGAGAAATTAACAATTACACAAGCTTAATACACTCCTTAATTGAAGAATCGCAAAAC
CAGCAAGAAAAGAATGAACAAGAATTATTGGAATTAGATAAATGGGCAAGTTTGTGGAATTGGTTTAACA
TAACAAATTGGCTGTGGTATATAAAATTATTCATAATGATAGTAGGAGGCTTGGTAGGTTTAAGAATAGT
TTTTGCTGTACTTTCTATAGTGAATAGAGTTAGGCAGGGATATTCACCATTATCGTTTCAGACCCACCTC
CCAACCCCGAGGGGACCCGACAGGCCCGAAGGAATAGAAGAAGAAGGTGGAGAGAGAGACAGAGACAGAT
CCATTCGATTAGTGAACGGATCGGCACTGCGTGCGCCAATTCTGCAGACAAATGGCAGTATTCATCCACA
ATTTTAAAAGAAAAGGGGGGATTGGGGGGTACAGTGCAGGGGAAAGAATAGTAGACATAATAGCAACAGA
CATACAAACTAAAGAATTACAAAAACAAATTACAAAAATTCAAAATTTTCGGGTTTATTACAGGGACAGC
AGAGATCCAGTTTGGTTAATTAAGGTACCGAGGGCCTATTTCCCATGATTCCTTCATATTTGCATATACG
ATACAAGGCTGTTAGAGAGATAATTAGAATTAATTTGACTGTAAACACAAAGATATTAGTACAAAATACG
TGACGTAGAAAGTAATAATTTCTTGGGTAGTTTGCAGTTTTAAAATTATGTTTTAAAATGGACTATCATA
TGCTTACCGTAACTTGAAAGTATTTCGATTTCTTGGCTTTATATATCTTGTGGAAAGGACGAAACACCGT
GCTCGCTTCGGCAGCACATATACTAGTCGACTGATCTCAGTTTAAGAGCTAAGCTGGAAACAGCATAGCA
AGTTTAAATAAGGCTAGTCCGTTATCAACTTGGCCGCTTTAAGGCCGGTCCTAGCAAGGCCAAGTGGCAC
CGAGTCGGTGCTCTAGAGCGGACTTCGGTCCGCTTTTTTTCTCGAGTGATCCGACGCGCCATCTCTAGGC
CCGCGCCGGCCCCCTCGCACGGACTTGTGGGAGAAGCTCGGCTACTCCCCTGCCCCGGTTAATTTGCATA
TAATATTTCCTAGTAACTATAGAGGCTTAATGTGCGATAAAAGACAGATAATCTGTTCTTTTTAATACTA
GCTACATTTTACATGATAGGCTTGGATTTCTATAACTTCGTATAGCATACATTATACGAAGTTATAAACA
GCACAAAAGGAAACTCACCCTAACTGTAAAGTAATTGTGTGTTTTGAGACTATAAGTATCCCTTGGAGAA
CCACCTTGTTGGTGCTCGCTTCGGCAGCACATATACTAGTCGACTGATCTCATTGCCATGTGTATCGGTC
CGATACTCTGATGATGGGCTTTAAGGCCGGTCCTAGCAACCATCATTCATGGCAATCTAGAGCGGACTTC
GGTCCGCTTTTTTTGAATTCGGCTCCGGTGCCCGTCAGTGGGCAGAGCGCACATCGCCCACAGTCCCCGA
GAAGTTGGGGGGAGGGGTCGGCAATTGAACCGGTGCCTAGAGAAGGTGGCGCGGGGTAAACTGGGAAAGT
GATGTCGTGTACTGGCTCCGCCTTTTTCCCGAGGGTGGGGGAGAACCGTATATAAGTGCAGTAGTCGCCG
TGAACGTTCTTTTTCGCAACGGGTTTGCCGCCAGAACACAGGTAAGTGCCGTGTGTGGTTCCCGCGGGCC
TGGCCTCTTTACGGGTTATGGCCCTTGCGTGCCTTGAATTACTTCCACCTGGCTCCAGTACGTGATTCTT
GATCCCGAGCTGGAGCCAGGGGCGGGCCTTGCGCTTTAGGAGCCCCTTCGCCTCGTGCTTGAGTTGAGGC
CTGGCCTGGGCGCTGGGGCCGCCGCGTGCGAATCTGGTGGCACCTTCGCGCCTGTCTCGCTGCTTTCGAT
AAGTCTCTAGCCATTTAAAATTTTTGATGACCTGCTGCGACGCTTTTTTTCTGGCAAGATAGTCTTGTAA
ATGCGGGCCAGGATCTGCACACTGGTATTTCGGTTTTTGGGGCCGCGGGCGGCGACGGGGCCCGTGCGTC
CCAGCGCACATGTTCGGCGAGGCGGGGCCTGCGAGCGCGGCCACCGAGAATCGGACGGGGGTAGTCTCAA
GCTGGCCGGCCTGCTCTGGTGCCTGGCCTCGCGCCGCCGTGTATCGCCCCGCCCTGGGCGGCAAGGCTGG
CCCGGTCGGCACCAGTTGCGTGAGCGGAAAGATGGCCGCTTCCCGGCCCTGCTCCAGGGGGCTCAAAATG
GAGGACGCGGCGCTCGGGAGAGCGGGCGGGTGAGTCACCCACACAAAGGAAAGGGGCCTTTCCGTCCTCA
GCCGTCGCTTCATGTGACTCCACGGAGTACCGGGCGCCGTCCAGGCACCTCGATTAGTTCTGGAGCTTTT
GGAGTACGTCGTCTTTAGGTTGGGGGGAGGGGTTTTATGCGATGGAGTTTCCCCACACTGAGTGGGTGGA
GACTGAAGTTAGGCCAGCTTGGCACTTGATGTAATTCTCCTTGGAATTTGCCCTTTTTGAGTTTGGATCT
TGGTTCATTCTCAAGCCTCAGACAGTGGTTCAAAGTTTTTTTCTTCCATTTCAGGTGTCGTGAACACGCT
AGCGCCACCATGGGGGCAGGTGCCACTGGCCGCGCCATGGACGGGCCGCGCCTGCTGCTGTTGCTGCTTC
TGGGGGTGTCCCTTGGAGGTGCCAAGGAGGCATGCCCCACAGGCCTGTACACACACAGCGGTGAGTGCTG
CAAAGCCTGCAACCTGGGCGAGGGTGTGGCCCAGCCTTGTGGAGCCAACCAGACCGTGTGTGAGCCCTGC
CTGGACAGCGTGACGTTCTCCGACGTGGTGAGCGCGACCGAGCCGTGCAAGCCGTGCACCGAGTGCGTGG
GGCTCCAGAGCATGTCGGCGCCATGCGTGGAGGCCGACGACGCCGTGTGCCGCTGCGCCTACGGCTACTA
CCAGGATGAGACGACTGGGCGCTGCGAGGCGTGCCGCGTGTGCGAGGCGGGCTCGGGCCTCGTGTTCTCC
TGCCAGGACAAGCAGAACACCGTGTGCGAGGAGTGCCCCGACGGCACGTATTCCGACGAGGCCAACCACG
TGGACCCGTGCCTGCCCTGCACCGTGTGCGAGGACACCGAGCGCCAGCTCCGCGAGTGCACACGCTGGGC
CGACGCCGAGTGCGAGGAGATCCCTGGCCGTTGGATTACACGGTCCACACCCCCAGAGGGCTCGGACAGC
ACAGCCCCCAGCACCCAGGAGCCTGAGGCACCTCCAGAACAAGACCTCATAGCCAGCACGGTGGCAGGTG
TGGTGACCACAGTGATGGGCAGCTCCCAGCCCGTGGTGACCCGAGGCACCACCGACAACCTCATCCCTGT
CTATTGCTCCATCCTGGCTGCTGTGGTTGTGGGTCTTGTGGCCTACATAGCCTTCAAGAGGTGGAACAGC
GGGTCTGGCGCCACAAACTTCTCTCTGCTAAAGCAAGCAGGTGATGTTGAAGAAAACCCCGGGCCTACCG
AGTACAAGCCCACGGTGCGCCTCGCCACCCGCGACGACGTCCCCAGGGCCGTACGCACCCTCGCCGCCGC
GTTCGCCGACTACCCCGCCACGCGCCACACCGTCGATCCGGACCGCCACATCGAGCGGGTCACCGAGCTG
CAAGAACTCTTCCTCACGCGCGTCGGGCTCGACATCGGCAAGGTGTGGGTCGCGGACGACGGCGCCGCGG
TGGCGGTCTGGACCACGCCGGAGAGCGTCGAAGCGGGGGCGGTGTTCGCCGAGATCGGCCCGCGCATGGC
CGAGTTGAGCGGTTCCCGGCTGGCCGCGCAGCAACAGATGGAAGGCCTCCTGGCGCCGCACCGGCCCAAG
GAGCCCGCGTGGTTCCTGGCCACCGTCGGAGTCTCGCCCGACCACCAGGGCAAGGGTCTGGGCAGCGCCG
TCGTGCTCCCCGGAGTGGAGGCGGCCGAGCGCGCCGGGGTGCCCGCCTTCCTGGAGACCTCCGCGCCCCG
CAACCTCCCCTTCTACGAGCGGCTCGGCTTCACCGTCACCGCCGACGTCGAGGTGCCCGAAGGACCGCGC
ACCTGGTGCATGACCCGCAAGCCCGGTGCCTGACTCGAGTAAGGATCCTAATCTAGATAAGTCGACAATC
AACCTCTGGATTACAAAATTTGTGAAAGATTGACTGGTATTCTTAACTATGTTGCTCCTTTTACGCTATG
TGGATACGCTGCTTTAATGCCTTTGTATCATGCTATTGCTTCCCGTATGGCTTTCATTTTCTCCTCCTTG
TATAAATCCTGGTTGCTGTCTCTTTATGAGGAGTTGTGGCCCGTTGTCAGGCAACGTGGCGTGGTGTGCA
CTGTGTTTGCTGACGCAACCCCCACTGGTTGGGGCATTGCCACCACCTGTCAGCTCCTTTCCGGGACTTT
CGCTTTCCCCCTCCCTATTGCCACGGCGGAACTCATCGCCGCCTGCCTTGCCCGCTGCTGGACAGGGGCT
CGGCTGTTGGGCACTGACAATTCCGTGGTGTTGTCGGGGAAATCATCGTCCTTTCCTTGGCTGCTCGCCT
GTGTTGCCACCTGGATTCTGCGCGGGACGTCCTTCTGCTACGTCCCTTCGGCCCTCAATCCAGCGGACCT
TCCTTCCCGCGGCCTGCTGCCGGCTCTGCGGCCTCTTCCGCGTCTTCGCCTTCGCCCTCAGACGAGTCGG
ATCTCCCTTTGGGCCGCCTCCCCGCGTCGACTTTAAGACCAATGACTTACAAGGCAGCTGTAGATCTTAG
CCACTTTTTAAAAGAAAAGGGGGGACTGGAAGGGCTAATTCACTCCCAACGAAGACAAGATCTGCTTTTT
GCTTGTACTGGGTCTCTCTGGTTAGACCAGATCTGAGCCTGGGAGCTCTCTGGCTAACTAGGGAACCCAC
TGCTTAAGCCTCAATAAAGCTTGCCTTGAGTGCTTCAAGTAGTGTGTGCCCGTCTGTTGTGTGACTCTGG
TAACTAGAGATCCCTCAGACCCTTTTAGTCAGTGTGGAAAATCTCTAGCAGGGCCCGTTTAAACCCGCTG
ATCAGCCTCGACTGTGCCTTCTAGTTGCCAGCCATCTGTTGTTTGCCCCTCCCCCGTGCCTTCCTTGACC
CTGGAAGGTGCCACTCCCACTGTCCTTTCCTAATAAAATGAGGAAATTGCATCGCATTGTCTGAGTAGGT
GTCATTCTATTCTGGGGGGTGGGGTGGGGCAGGACAGCAAGGGGGAGGATTGGGAAGACAATAGCAGGCA
TGCTGGGGATGCGGTGGGCTCTATGGCTTCTGAGGCGGAAAGAACCAGCTGGGGCTCTAGGGGGTATCCC
C
[124 nt withheld, positions 6792-6915]
C
[91 nt withheld, positions 6917-7007]
A
[49 nt withheld, positions 7009-7057]
CCTTTGACGTTGGAGTCCACGTTCTTT
[37 nt withheld, positions 7085-7121]
ACCCTATCTCGGTCTATTCTTTTGATTTATAAGGGATTTTGCCGATTTCGGCCTATTGGTTAAAAAATGA
GCTGATTTAACAAAAATTTAACGCGAATTAATTCTGTGGAATGTGTGTCAGTTAGGGTGTGGAAAGTCCC
CAGGCTCCCCAGCAGGCAGAAGTATGCAAAGCATGCATCTCAATTAGTCAGCAACCAGGTGTGGAAAGTC
CCCAGGCTCCCCAGCAGGCAGAAGTATGCAAAGCATGCATCTCAATTAGTCAGCAACCATAGTCCCGCCC
CTAACTCCGCCCATCCCGCCCCTAACTCCGCCCAGTTCCGCCCATTCTCCGCCCCATGGCTGACTAATTT
TTTTTATTTATGCAGAGGCCGAGGCCGCCTCTGCCTCTGAGCTATTCCAGAAGTAGTGAGGAGGCTTTTT
TGGAGGCCTAGGCTTTTGCAAAAAGCTCCCGGGAGCTTGTATATCCATTTTCGGATCTGATCAGCACGTG
TTGACAATTAATCATCGGCATAGTATATCGGCATAGTATAATACGACAAGGTGAGGAACTAAACCATGGC
CAAGTTGACCAGTGCCGTTCCGGTGCTCACCGCGCGCGACGTCGCCGGAGCGGTCGAGTTCTGGACCGAC
CGGCTCGGGTTCTCCCGGGACTTCGTGGAGGACGACTTCGCCGGTGTGGTCCGGGACGACGTGACCCTGT
TCATCAGCGCGGTCCAGGACCAGGTGGTGCCGGACAACACCCTGGCCTGGGTGTGGGTGCGCGGCCTGGA
CGAGCTGTACGCCGAGTGGTCGGAGGTCGTGTCCACGAACTTCCGGGACGCCTCCGGGCCGGCCATGACC
GAGATCGGCGAGCAGCCGTGGGGGCGGGAGTTCGCCCTGCGCGACCCGGCCGGCAACTGCGTGCACTTCG
TGGCCGAGGAGCAGGACTGACACGTGCTACGAGATTTCGATTCCACCGCCGCCTTCTATGAAAGGTTGGG
CTTCGGAATCGTTTTCCGGGACGCCGGCTGGATGATCCTCCAGCGCGGGGATCTCATGCTGGAGTTCTTC
GCCCACCCCAACTTGTTTATTGCAGCTTATAATGGTTACAAATAAAGCAATAGCATCACAAATTTCACAA
ATAAAGCATTTTTTTCACTGCATTCTAGTTGTGGTTTGTCCAAACTCATCAATGTATCTTATCATGTCTG
TATACCGTCGACCTCTAGCTAGAGCTTGGCGTAATCATGGTCATAGCTGTTTCCTGTGTGAAATTGTTAT
CCGCTCACAATTCCACACAACATACGAGCCGGAAGCATAAAGTGTAAAGCCTGGGGTGCCTAATGAGTGA
GCTAACTCACATTAATTGCGTTGCGCTCACTGCCCGCTTTCCAGTCGGGAAACCTGTCGTGCCAGCTGCA
TTAATGAATCGGCCAACGCGCGGGGAGAGGCGGTTTGCGTATTGGGCGCTCTTCCGCTTCCTCGCTCACT
GACTCGCTGCGCTCGGTCGTTCGGCTGCGGCGAGCGGTATCAGCTCACTCAAAGGCGGTAATACGGTTAT
CCACAGAATCAGGGGATAACGCAGGAAAGAACATGTGAGCAAAAGGCCAGCAAAAGGCCAGGAACCGTAA
AAAGGCCGCGTTGCTGGCGTTTTTCCATAGGCTCCGCCCCCCTGACGAGCATCACAAAAATCGACGCTCA
AGTCAGAGGTGGCGAAACCCGACAGGACTATAAAGATACCAGGCGTTTCCCCCTGGAAGCTCCCTCGTGC
GCTCTCCTGTTCCGACCCTGCCGCTTACCGGATACCTGTCCGCCTTTCTCCCTTCGGGAAGCGTGGCGCT
TTCTCATAGCTCACGCTGTAGGTATCTCAGTTCGGTGTAGGTCGTTCGCTCCAAGCTGGGCTGTGTGCAC
GAACCCCCCGTTCAGCCCGACCGCTGCGCCTTATCCGGTAACTATCGTCTTGAGTCCAACCCGGTAAGAC
ACGACTTATCGCCACTGGCAGCAGCCACTGGTAACAGGATTAGCAGAGCGAGGTATGTAGGCGGTGCTAC
AGAGTTCTTGAAGTGGTGGCCTAACTACGGCTACACTAGAAGAACAGTATTTGGTATCTGCGCTCTGCTG
AAGCCAGTTACCTTCGGAAAAAGAGTTGGTAGCTCTTGATCCGGCAAACAAACCACCGCTGGTAGCGGTG
GTTTTTTTGTTTGCAAGCAGCAGATTACGCGCAGAAAAAAAGGATCTCAAGAAGATCCTTTGATCTTTTC
TACGGGGTCTGACGCTCAGTGGAACGAAAACTCACGTTAAGGGATTTTGGTCATGAGATTATCAAAAAGG
ATCTTCACCTAGATCCTTTTAAATTAAAAATGAAGTTTTAAATCAATCTAAAGTATATATGAGTAAACTT
GGTCTGACAGTTACCAATGCTTAATCAGTGAGGCACCTATCTCAGCGATCTGTCTATTTCGTTCATCCAT
AGTTGCCTGACTCCCCGTCGTGTAGATAACTACGATACGGGAGGGCTTACCATCTGGCCCCAGTGCTGCA
ATGATACCGCGAGACCCACGCTCACCGGCTCCAGATTTATCAGCAATAAACCAGCCAGCCGGAAGGGCCG
AGCGCAGAAGTGGTCCTGCAACTTTATCCGCCTCCATCCAGTCTATTAATTGTTGCCGGGAAGCTAGAGT
AAGTAGTTCGCCAGTTAATAGTTTGCGCAACGTTGTTGCCATTGCTACAGGCATCGTGGTGTCACGCTCG
TCGTTTGGTATGGCTTCATTCAGCTCCGGTTCCCAACGATCAAGGCGAGTTACATGATCCCCCATGTTGT
GCAAAAAAGCGGTTAGCTCCTTCGGTCCTCCGATCGTTGTCAGAAGTAAGTTGGCCGCAGTGTTATCACT
CATGGTTATGGCAGCACTGCATAATTCTCTTACTGTCATGCCATCCGTAAGATGCTTTTCTGTGACTGGT
GAGTACTCAACCAAGTCATTCTGAGAATAGTGTATGCGGCGACCGAGTTGCTCTTGCCCGGCGTCAATAC
GGGATAATACCGCGCCACATAGCAGAACTTTAAAAGTGCTCATCATTGGAAAACGTTCTTCGGGGCGAAA
ACTCTCAAGGATCTTACCGCTGTTGAGATCCAGTTCGATGTAACCCACTCGTGCACCCAACTGATCTTCA
GCATCTTTTACTTTCACCAGCGTTTCTGGGTGAGCAAAAACAGGAAGGCAAAATGCCGCAAAAAAGGGAA
TAAGGGCGACACGGAAATGTTGAATACTCATACTCTTCCTTTTTCAATATTATTGAAGCATTTATCAGGG
TTATTGTCTCATGAGCGGATACATATTTGAATGTATTTAGAAAAATAAACAAATAGGGGTTCCGCGCACA
TTTCCCCGAAAAGTGCCACCTGACGTCGACGGATCGGGAGATCTCCCGATCCCCTATGGTGCACTCTCAG
TACAATCTGCTCTGATGCCGCATAGTTAAGCCAGTATCTGCTCCCTGCTTGTGTGTTGGAGGTCGCTGAG
TAGTGCGCGAGCAAAATTTAAGCTACAACAAGGCAAGGCTTGACCGACAATTGCATGAAGAATCTGCTTA
GGGTTAGGCGTTTTGCGCTGCTTCGCGATGTACGGGCCAGATATACGCGTTGACATTGATTATTGACTAG
TTATTAATAGTAATCAATTACGGGGTCATTAGTTCATAGCCCATATATGGAGTTCCGCGTTACATAACTT
ACGGTAAATGGCCCGCCTGGCTGACCGCCCAACGACCCCCGCCCATTGACGTCAATAATGACGTATGTTC
CCATAGTAACGCCAATAGGGACTTTCCATTGACGTCAATGGGTGGAGTATTTACGGTAAACTGCCCACTT
GGCAGTACATCAAGTGTATCATATGCCAAGTACGCCCCCTATTGACGTCAATGACGGTAAATGGCCCGCC
TGGCATTATGCCCAGTACATGACCTTATGGGACTTTCCTACTTGGCAGTACATCTACGTATTAGTCATCG
CTATTACCATGG
Features (pLannotate 1.2.2; 34 found; start..end, strand, type, name):
    217..397     +  LTR            5' LTR (truncated): truncated 5' long terminal repeat (LTR) from HIV-1
    444..569     +  misc_feature   HIV-1 Ψ: packaging signal of human immunodeficiency virus type 1
    553..916     +  CDS            HIV-1 gag (fragment): gag protein from human immunodeficiency virus 1; gag
   1062..1295    +  misc_feature   RRE: The Rev response element (RRE) of HIV-1 allows for Rev-dependent mRNA export from the nucleus to the cytoplasm.
   1672..1772    +  CDS            Rev (fragment): human immunodeficiency virus 1 (HIV-1) Rev protein; rev; enhances nuclear export of unspliced and incompletely spliced viral mRNAs
   1822..1939    +  misc_feature   cPPT/CTS: central polypurine tract and central termination sequence of HIV-1
   1990..2230    +  promoter       U6 promoter: RNA polymerase III promoter for human U6 snRNA
   2298..2342    +  misc_RNA       tracrRNA (fragment): trans-activating CRISPR RNA for the Streptococcus pyogenes CRISPR/Cas9 system
   2372..2391    +  misc_RNA       gRNA scaffold (fragment): guide RNA scaffold for the Streptococcus pyogenes CRISPR/Cas9 system
   2622..2655    +  protein_bind   loxP: Cre-mediated recombination occurs in the 8-bp core sequence (GCATACAT). Cre recombinase
   2891..4053    +  promoter       EF-1α promoter: strong constitutive promoter for human elongation factor EF-1α
   4070..4900    +  CDS            NGFR (fragment): TNR16_HUMAN - Also known as TNFRSF16. Experimental evidence at protein level: Swiss-Prot protein existence level 1. Low affinity receptor which can bind to NGF, BDNF, NTF3, and NTF4. Forms a heterodimeric receptor with SORCS2 that binds the precursor forms of NGF, BDNF and NTF3 with high affinity, and has much lower affinity for mature NGF and BDNF (PubMed:24908487). Plays an important role in differentiation and survival of specific neuronal populations during development (By similarity). Can mediate cell survival as well as cell death of neural cells. Plays a role in the inactivation of RHOA
   4967..5563    +  CDS            PuroR (fragment): puromycin N-acetyltransferase; pac from Streptomyces; confers resistance to puromycin
   5597..6185    +  misc_feature   WPRE: woodchuck hepatitis virus posttranscriptional regulatory element
   6236..6255    +  misc_feature   cPPT/CTS (fragment): central polypurine tract and central termination sequence of HIV-1
   6257..6490    +  LTR            3' LTR (ΔU3): self-inactivating 3' long terminal repeat (LTR) from HIV-1
   6522..6746    +  polyA_signal   bGH poly(A) signal: bovine growth hormone polyadenylation signal
   6750..6771    +  promoter       SV40 promoter (fragment): SV40 enhancer and early promoter
   6792..7220    +  rep_origin     f1 ori (sequence partly withheld): f1 bacteriophage origin of replication; arrow indicates direction of (+) strand synthesis
   7234..7563    +  promoter       SV40 promoter: SV40 enhancer and early promoter
   7611..7658    +  promoter       EM7 promoter: synthetic bacterial promoter&nbsp
   7677..8051    +  CDS            BleoR: antibiotic-binding protein; Sh ble from Streptoalloteichus hindustanus; confers resistance to bleomycin, phleomycin, and Zeocin™
   8061..8186    +  CDS            ble (fragment): BLE_KLEPN - Experimental evidence at protein level: Swiss-Prot protein existence level 1. Binding protein with a strong affinity to the bleomycin family of antibiotics. Binds to CL990; an antimitotic-antibiotic compound. From Klebsiella pneumoniae.
   8181..8302    +  polyA_signal   SV40 poly(A) signal: SV40 polyadenylation signal
   8373..8395    -  protein_bind   lac operator (fragment): The lac repressor binds to the lac operator to inhibit transcription in E. coli. This inhibition can be relieved by adding lactose or isopropyl-β-D-thiogalactopyranoside (IPTG). lac repressor encoded by lacI
   8399..8429    -  promoter       lac promoter: promoter for the E. coli lac operon
   8444..8465    -  protein_bind   CAP binding site: CAP binding activates transcription in the presence of cAMP. E. coli catabolite activator protein
   8478..8570    -  CDS            lacI (fragment): lac repressor; lacI; The lac repressor binds to the lac operator to inhibit transcription in E. coli. This inhibition can be relieved by adding lactose or isopropyl-β-D-thiogalactopyranoside (IPTG).
   8753..9341    -  rep_origin     ori: high-copy-number ColE1/pMB1/pBR322/pUC origin of replication
   9512..10372   -  CDS            AmpR: β-lactamase; bla; confers resistance to ampicillin, carbenicillin, and related antibiotics
  10373..10477   -  promoter       AmpR promoter: bla
  10536..10588   -  misc_feature   bom (fragment): basis of mobility region from pBR322
  10743..11122   +  enhancer       CMV enhancer: human cytomegalovirus immediate early enhancer
  11123..199     +  promoter       CMV promoter (across the origin): human cytomegalovirus (CMV) immediate early promoter
