[The description below was written by a language model from this plasmid's Addgene catalogue record and pLannotate feature annotations shown in this document.]
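Description:
pXL_dSSN8_EF1a-tNGFR-2A-Puro is an 11.1 kb lentiviral transfer plasmid derived from lentiCRISPR v2 and built to deliver genetic barcodes for SSN-seq (shielded small nucleotide barcoding); it carries barcode set 8 of the series. It is maintained in E. coli as a high-copy plasmid through a ColE1/pUC-type origin with ampicillin resistance. The backbone also retains an f1 origin and an SV40/EM7-driven bleomycin/Zeocin resistance cassette lying outside the viral genome. The viral portion has the standard third-generation layout. A CMV enhancer/promoter fused to a truncated HIV-1 5' LTR drives genomic RNA production in packaging cells. This is followed by the Ψ packaging signal, RRE and cPPT/CTS, with a WPRE and a self-inactivating ΔU3 3' LTR at the downstream end.

According to the catalogue entry, the original sgRNA cassette was replaced by two Pol III barcode cassettes. One is SSN.guide (182 bp) under the human U6 promoter, and the other is SSN.F30 (143 bp) under a mouse U6 promoter. The feature table detects the human U6 promoter followed by fragments of S. pyogenes tracrRNA/gRNA scaffold, which suggests the first barcode sits in a guide-RNA-like scaffold. The mouse U6 promoter and F30 element are not annotated, although an unannotated stretch containing a loxP site lies upstream of the next cassette. The role of that loxP site is not stated in the record.

Downstream, a full EF-1α promoter, which replaced the original EFS promoter, drives a truncated human NGFR linked by a 2A peptide to puromycin N-acetyltransferase. Transduced cells can therefore be enriched by surface-marker sorting or by drug selection. No Cas9 is annotated in the construct. The associated work applied these barcodes to multiplexed transcriptomic tracking of human CAR T cells in vivo.
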