Addgene plasmid #201118: pXL_dSSN8_EF1a-tNGFR-2A-Puro
Purpose: Dual barcoding cassettes for SSN-seq; Barcode Set 8
Depositing lab: Pawel Mazur. Depositing organization: University of Texas MD Anderson Cancer Center. Publication: Multiplexed transcriptomic profiling of the fate of human CAR T cells in vivo via genetic barcoding with shielded small nucleotides. Lu X, Lofgren SM, Zhao Y, Mazur PK. Nat Biomed Eng. 2023 Aug 31. doi: 10.1038/s41551-023-01085-3. PubMed 37652986.
Backbone
  Vector backbone: lentiCRISPR v2
  Total vector size (bp): 11123
  Modifications to backbone: The sgRNA cassette was replaced with the dual-SSN cassettes. The EFS-NS promoter was replaced with EF1a. tNGFR-P2A was introduced upstream of Puro.
  Vector type: Lentiviral
  Selectable markers: Puromycin ; truncated NGFR
Growth in bacteria
  Bacterial resistance: Ampicillin, 100 μg/mL
  Growth temperature: 37°C
  Growth strain: NEB Stable
  Copy number: High Copy
Gene/Insert 1
  Gene/Insert name: SSN.guide
  Insert size (bp): 182
  Promoter: Human U6
  Cloning method: Gibson Cloning
  Sequencing primers: 5′ LKO.1 5'
Gene/Insert 2
  Gene/Insert name: SSN.F30
  Insert size (bp): 143
  Promoter: Mouse U6
  Cloning method: Gibson Cloning
  Sequencing primers: 5′ mU6-F
Gene/Insert 3
  Gene/Insert name: tNGFR
  Species: H. sapiens (human)
  Promoter: EF1a
  Cloning method: Gibson Cloning
  Sequencing primers: 5′ EF-1a Forward; 3′ WPRE-R
Terms and licenses: Academic/Nonprofit Terms; Industry Terms: Not Available to Industry
How to cite: pXL_dSSN8_EF1a-tNGFR-2A-Puro was a gift from Pawel Mazur (Addgene plasmid # 201118 ; http://n2t.net/addgene:201118 ; RRID:Addgene_201118)
